Addgene plasmid #222042: pVP091
Purpose: (Empty Backbone) MultiGreen 1.0 base FH entry vector.
Depositing lab: Wayne Parrott. Depositing organization: University of Georgia. Publication: MultiGreen: A multiplexing architecture for GreenGate cloning. Pennetti VJ, LaFayette PR, Parrott WA. PLoS One. 2024 Sep 18;19(9):e0306008. doi: 10.1371/journal.pone.0306008. eCollection 2024. PubMed 39292669.
Backbone
  Vector backbone: pGGC000
  Vector type: Synthetic Biology ; GreenGate compatible cloning vector
Growth in bacteria
  Bacterial resistance: Chloramphenicol and Ampicillin, 25 & 100 μg/mL
  Growth temperature: 37°C
  Growth strain: DB3.1
  Growth instructions: ccdB Survival cells are NOT suitable for the unmodified plasmid containing the ccdB gene. The plasmid is provided in the recommended DB3.1 strain.
  Copy number: High Copy
Gene/Insert
  Gene/Insert name: None
  Mutation: F and H overhangs for GreenGate assembly
Terms and licenses: Academic/Nonprofit Terms; Industry Terms
How to cite: pVP091 was a gift from Wayne Parrott (Addgene plasmid # 222042 ; http://n2t.net/addgene:222042 ; RRID:Addgene_222042)
