[The description below was written by a language model from this plasmid's Addgene catalogue record and pLannotate feature annotations shown in this document.]
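Description:
pVP091 is an empty entry vector from the MultiGreen 1.0 system, a multiplexing extension of GreenGate cloning, which is a Golden Gate-style (type IIS restriction enzyme) method for assembling plant expression constructs from standardized modules. It is built on the pGGC000 GreenGate entry backbone and has been modified so that its cloning site carries F and H overhangs, making it the base "FH" entry vector into which a user-supplied part can be placed for later ordered assembly. The record lists no insert, consistent with its role as an empty backbone. The sequenced plasmid is about 3.7 kb.

It is propagated in E. coli from a high-copy ColE1/pUC-type origin and carries an ampicillin resistance gene (β-lactamase with its own promoter) on the backbone. The cloning position is occupied by a counter-selection stuffer consisting of a chloramphenicol acetyltransferase gene followed by ccdB, the gyrase-targeting toxin of the ccd toxin-antitoxin system. This explains the dual chloramphenicol and ampicillin selection of the unmodified plasmid and its maintenance in the ccdB-tolerant strain DB3.1. When a part replaces the cassette, the toxin is lost, so only recombinant plasmids should yield colonies in ordinary ccdB-sensitive strains.

The cassette is flanked by an SP6 promoter on one side and an inward-facing T7 promoter on the other. Around these lie remnants of the lac region: the CAP binding site, lac promoter and operator, and lacI and lacZα fragments. Short bom and rop fragments from the pBR322 lineage are also annotated. The type IIS recognition sites and the overhangs themselves do not appear in the feature table.
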