Features (pLannotate 1.2.2; 14 found; start..end, strand, type, name):
    730..822     +  CDS            lacI (fragment): lac repressor; lacI; The lac repressor binds to the lac operator to inhibit transcription in E. coli. This inhibition can be relieved by adding lactose or isopropyl-β-D-thiogalactopyranoside (IPTG).
    835..856     +  protein_bind   CAP binding site: CAP binding activates transcription in the presence of cAMP. E. coli catabolite activator protein
    871..901     +  promoter       lac promoter: promoter for the E. coli lac operon
    909..925     +  protein_bind   lac operator: The lac repressor binds to the lac operator to inhibit transcription in E. coli. This inhibition can be relieved by adding lactose or isopropyl-β-D-thiogalactopyranoside (IPTG). lac repressor encoded by lacI
    939..957     +  promoter       SP6 promoter: promoter for bacteriophage SP6 RNA polymerase
   1018..1674    +  CDS            cat: CAT_ECOLX - Experimental evidence at protein level: Swiss-Prot protein existence level 1. This enzyme is an effector of chloramphenicol resistance in bacteria. From Escherichia coli. This protein is used as a marker in many commonly used cloning vectors, such as pACYC184.
   1696..1998    +  CDS            ccdB: CCDB_ECOLI - Also known as G, letB, letD. Experimental evidence at protein level: Swiss-Prot protein existence level 1. Toxic component of a type II toxin-antitoxin (TA) system, functioning in plasmid maintainence. Responsible for the post- segregational killing (PSK) of plasmid-free cells, also referred to as a plasmid addiction system. Half-life of over 2 hours. Cell killing by CcdB is accompanied by filamentation, defects in chromosome and plasmid segregation, defects in cell division, formation of anucleate cells, decreased DNA synthesis and plasmid loss. Interferes with the activity of DN
   2063..2081    -  promoter       T7 promoter: promoter for bacteriophage T7 RNA polymerase
   2083..2235    +  CDS            lacZα (fragment): LacZα fragment of β-galactosidase; lacZ fragment
   2241..2340    -  misc_feature   bom (fragment): basis of mobility region from pBR322
   2442..2477    -  CDS            rop (fragment): Rop protein, which maintains plasmids at low copy number; rop
   2572..2676    +  promoter       AmpR promoter: bla
   2677..3537    +  CDS            AmpR: β-lactamase; bla; confers resistance to ampicillin, carbenicillin, and related antibiotics
   3708..547     +  rep_origin     ori (across the origin): high-copy-number ColE1/pMB1/pBR322/pUC origin of replication
>Addgene plasmid #222042 | pVP091 | addgene full sequence | sequence record 438356 | Addgene NGS Result
AAAAAAACCACCGCTACCAGCGGTGGTTTGTTTGCCGGATCAAGAGCTACCAACTCTTTTTCCGAAGGTA
ACTGGCTTCAGCAGAGCGCAGATACCAAATACTGTTCTTCTAGTGTAGCCGTAGTTAGGCCACCACTTCA
AGAACTCTGTAGCACCGCCTACATACCTCGCTCTGCTAATCCTGTTACCAGTGGCTGCTGCCAGTGGCGA
TAAGTCGTGTCTTACCGGGTTGGACTCAAGACGATAGTTACCGGATAAGGCGCAGCGGTCGGGCTGAACG
GGGGGTTCGTGCACACAGCCCAGCTTGGAGCGAACGACCTACACCGAACTGAGATACCTACAGCGTGAGC
TATGAGAAAGCGCCACGCTTCCCGAAGGGAGAAAGGCGGACAGGTATCCGGTAAGCGGCAGGGTCGGAAC
AGGAGAGCGCACGAGGGAGCTTCCAGGGGGAAACGCCTGGTATCTTTATAGTCCTGTCGGGTTTCGCCAC
CTCTGACTTGAGCGTCGATTTTTGTGATGCTCGTCAGGGGGGCGGAGCCTATGGAAAAACGCCAGCAACG
CGGCCTTTTTACGGTTCCTGGCCTTTTGCTGGCCTTTTGCTCACATGTTCTTTCCTGCGTTATCCCCTGA
TTCTGTGGATAACCGTATTACCGCCTTTGAGTGAGCTGATACCGCTCGCCGCAGCCGAACGACCGAGCGC
AGCGAGTCAGTGAGCGAGGAAGCGGAAGAGCGCCCAATACGCAAACCGCCTCTCCCCGCGCGTTGGCCGA
TTCATTAATGCAGCTGGCACGACAGGTTTCCCGACTGGAAAGCGGGCAGTGAGCGCAACGCAATTAATGT
GAGTTAGCTCACTCATTAGGCACCCCAGGCTTTACACTTTATGCTTCCGGCTCGTATGTTGTGTGGAATT
GTGAGCGGATAACAATTTCACACGAGCTATTTAGGTGACACTATAGAAGTGAAGCTTGGTCTCAACTACC
GGATCCAGTGCTAACATGGTCTAGAAGGAGGTCAGCTATGGAGAAAAAAATCACTGGATATACCACCGTT
GATATATCCCAATGGCATCGTAAAGAACATTTTGAGGCATTTCAGTCAGTTGCTCAATGTACCTATAACC
AGACCGTTCAGCTGGATATTACGGCCTTTTTAAAGACCGTAAAGAAAAATAAGCACAAGTTTTATCCGGC
CTTTATTCACATTCTTGCCCGCCTGATGAATGCTCATCCGGAGTTCCGTATGGCAATGAAAGACGGTGAG
CTGGTGATATGGGATAGTGTTCACCCTTGTTACACCGTTTTCCATGAGCAAACTGAAACGTTTTCATCGC
TCTGGAGTGAATACCACGACGATTTCCGGCAGTTTCTACACATATATTCGCAAGATGTGGCGTGTTACGG
TGAAAACCTGGCCTATTTCCCTAAAGGGTTTATTGAGAATATGTTTTTCGTCTCAGCCAATCCCTGGGTG
AGTTTCACCAGTTTTGATTTAAACGTGGCCAATATGGACAACTTCTTCGCCCCCGTTTTCACCATGGGCA
AATATTATACGCAAGGCGACAAGGTGCTGATGCCGCTGGCGATTCAGGTTCATCATGCCGTTTGTGATGG
CTTCCATGTCGGCAGAATGCTTAATGAATTACAACAGTACTGCGATGAGTGGCAGGGCGGGGCGTAAGAG
CTCAGGAGGACAGCTATGCAGTTTAAGGTTTACACCTATAAAAGAGAGAGCCGTTATCGTCTGTTTGTGG
ATGTACAGAGTGATATTATTGACACGCCCGGGCGACGGATGGTGATCCCCCTGGCCAGTGCACGTCTGCT
GTCAGATAAAGTCTCCCGTGAACTTTACCCAGTGGTGCATATCGGGGATGAAAGCTGGCGCATGATGACC
ACCGATATGGCCAGTGTGCCAGTCTCCGTTATCGGGGAAGAAGTGGCTGATCTCAGCCACCGCGAAAATG
ACATCAAAAACGCCATTAACCTGATGTTCTGGGGAATATAACTGCAGAGGAGGTAATCAATGCCACAACA
CTGGTGGTACCTAGGTGAGACCGAATTCTCGCCCTATAGTGAGTCGTATTACCTGGCCGTCGTTTTACAA
CGTCGTGACTGGGAAAACCCTGGCGTTACCCAACTTAATCGCCTTGCAGCACATCCCCCTTTCGCCAGCT
GGCGTAATAGCGAAGAGGCCCGCACCGATCGCCCTTCCCAACAGTTGCGCAGCCTGAATGGCGAATGGCG
CCTGATGCGGTATTTTCTCCTTACGCATCTGTGCGGTATTTCACACCGCATATGGTGCACTCTCAGTACA
ATCTGCTCTGATGCCGCATAGTTAAGCCAGCCCCGACACCCGCCAACACCCGCTGACGCGCCCTGACGGG
CTTGTCTGCTCCCGGCATCCGCTTACAGACAAGCTGTGACCGTCTCCGGGAGCTGCATGTGTCAGAGGTT
TTCACCGTCATCACCGAAACGCGCGAGACGAAAGGGCCTCGTGATACGCCTATTTTTATAGGTTAATGTC
ATGATAATAATGGTTTCTTAGACGTCAGGTGGCACTTTTCGGGGAAATGTGCGCGGAACCCCTATTTGTT
TATTTTTCTAAATACATTCAAATATGTATCCGCTCATGAGACAATAACCCTGATAAATGCTTCAATAATA
TTGAAAAAGGAAGAGTATGAGTATTCAACATTTCCGTGTCGCCCTTATTCCCTTTTTTGCGGCATTTTGC
CTTCCTGTTTTTGCTCACCCAGAAACGCTGGTGAAAGTAAAAGATGCTGAAGATCAGTTGGGTGCACGAG
TGGGTTACATCGAACTGGATCTCAACAGCGGTAAGATCCTTGAGAGTTTTCGCCCCGAAGAACGTTTTCC
AATGATGAGCACTTTTAAAGTTCTGCTATGTGGCGCGGTATTATCCCGTATTGACGCCGGGCAAGAGCAA
CTCGGTCGCCGCATACACTATTCTCAGAATGACTTGGTTGAGTACTCACCAGTCACAGAAAAGCATCTTA
CGGATGGCATGACAGTAAGAGAATTATGCAGTGCTGCCATAACCATGAGTGATAACACTGCGGCCAACTT
ACTTCTGACAACGATCGGAGGACCGAAGGAGCTAACCGCTTTTTTGCACAACATGGGGGATCATGTAACT
CGCCTTGATCGTTGGGAACCGGAGCTGAATGAAGCCATACCAAACGACGAGCGTGACACCACGATGCCTG
TAGCAATGGCAACAACGTTGCGCAAACTATTAACTGGCGAACTACTTACTCTAGCTTCCCGGCAACAATT
AATAGACTGGATGGAGGCGGATAAAGTTGCAGGACCACTTCTGCGCTCGGCCCTTCCGGCTGGCTGGTTT
ATTGCTGATAAATCTGGAGCCGGTGAGCGTGGCTCTCGAGGTATCATTGCAGCACTGGGGCCAGATGGTA
AGCCCTCCCGTATCGTAGTTATCTACACGACGGGGAGTCAGGCAACTATGGATGAACGAAATAGACAGAT
CGCTGAGATAGGTGCCTCACTGATTAAGCATTGGTAACTGTCAGACCAAGTTTACTCATATATACTTTAG
ATTGATTTAAAACTTCATTTTTAATTTAAAAGGATCTAGGTGAAGATCCTTTTTGATAATCTCATGACCA
AAATCCCTTAACGTGAGTTTTCGTTCCACTGAGCGTCAGACCCCGTAGAAAAGATCAAAGGATCTTCTTG
AGATCCTTTTTTTCTGCGCGTAATCTGCTGCTTGCAAAC
